Addgene plasmid #73105: DSCAML1-CD4d3+4-bio
Purpose: EXPRESs plasmid for human erythrocyte surface proteins encoding DSCAML1 with rat CD4d3+4-bio
Depositing lab: Gavin Wright. Depositing organization: Wellcome Sanger Institute. Publication: Basigin is a receptor essential for erythrocyte invasion by Plasmodium falciparum. Crosnier C, Bustamante LY, Bartholdson SJ, Bei AK, Theron M, Uchikawa M, Mboup S, Ndir O, Kwiatkowski DP, Duraisingh MT, Rayner JC, Wright GJ. Nature. 2011 Nov 9;480(7378):534-7. doi: 10.1038/nature10606. PubMed 22080952.
Backbone
  Vector backbone: pTT3
  Backbone manufacturer: Yves Durocher, NRC
  Backbone size w/o insert (bp): 6000
  Total vector size (bp): 11339
  Vector type: Mammalian Expression
Growth in bacteria
  Bacterial resistance: Ampicillin, 100 μg/mL
  Growth temperature: 37°C
  Growth strain: DH5alpha
  Copy number: Unknown
Gene/Insert
  Gene/Insert name: DSCAML1
  Species: H. sapiens (human)
  Entrez Gene: DSCAML1 (a.k.a. DSCAM2)
  Promoter: CMV
  Tag / fusion protein: ratCD4d3+4 (C terminal on insert); biotinylation peptide (C terminal on insert)
  Cloning method: Restriction Enzyme; 5′ cloning site NotI (not destroyed); 3′ cloning site AscI (not destroyed)
  Sequencing primers: 5′ CMW fwd
Resource information
  A portion of this plasmid was derived from a plasmid made by: pTT3 was obtained from Yves Durocher, National Research Council of Canada-Biotechnology Research Institute
Terms and licenses: Academic/Nonprofit Terms; Industry Terms: Not Available to Industry
How to cite: DSCAML1-CD4d3+4-bio was a gift from Gavin Wright (Addgene plasmid # 73105 ; http://n2t.net/addgene:73105 ; RRID:Addgene_73105)
