[The description below was written by a language model from this plasmid's Addgene catalogue record and pLannotate feature annotations shown in this document.]
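Description:
DSCAML1-CD4d3+4-bio is an 11.3 kb mammalian expression plasmid built on the pTT3 backbone, part of a collection of constructs encoding human erythrocyte surface proteins. It is propagated in E. coli through a high-copy ColE1/pUC-type origin and selected with ampicillin via the β-lactamase gene. The backbone also carries a fragment of the Epstein-Barr virus oriP, which in general supports episomal maintenance and enhanced transient expression in cell lines that supply EBNA1. Small lac promoter/operator and lacI remnants in the annotation are cloning-vector leftovers with no evident role in the payload.

The expression cassette is driven by the human CMV immediate-early enhancer and promoter. This is followed by adenovirus-derived leader and splice sequences and a chimeric intron fragment, elements that typically boost mRNA processing and translation; the antisense "PTP" hit in this region most likely reflects that adenoviral leader sequence rather than a real coding feature. A short match to a mouse immunoglobulin heavy chain signal sequence lies just upstream of the insert. The human DSCAML1 (DSCAM2) coding fragment, cloned between retained NotI and AscI sites, is fused at its C terminus to domains 3 and 4 of rat CD4 and then a biotinylation peptide, with transcription terminated by a rabbit β-globin polyadenylation signal. The biotinylation peptide is listed in the catalogue fields but is not separately annotated in the feature table.

The CD4d3+4 portion serves as a common tag across such constructs, and the biotinylation peptide allows the protein to be biotinylated and captured on streptavidin. The associated work concerned identification of erythrocyte receptors involved in Plasmodium falciparum invasion, which suggests use as recombinant protein in interaction screening.
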