Features (pLannotate 1.2.2; 18 found; start..end, strand, type, name):
    659..714     +  polyA_signal   β-globin poly(A) signal: rabbit β-globin polyadenylation signal (Gil and Proudfoot, 1987)
   1228..2909    -  rep_origin     oriP (fragment): Epstein-Barr virus oriP replication origin (Yates et al., 2000)
   3036..3140    +  promoter       AmpR promoter: bla
   3141..4001    +  CDS            AmpR: β-lactamase; bla; confers resistance to ampicillin, carbenicillin, and related antibiotics
   4172..4760    +  rep_origin     ori: high-copy-number ColE1/pMB1/pBR322/pUC origin of replication
   4943..5035    +  CDS            lacI (fragment): lac repressor; lacI; The lac repressor binds to the lac operator to inhibit transcription in E. coli. This inhibition can be relieved by adding lactose or isopropyl-β-D-thiogalactopyranoside (IPTG).
   5048..5069    +  protein_bind   CAP binding site: CAP binding activates transcription in the presence of cAMP. E. coli catabolite activator protein
   5084..5114    +  promoter       lac promoter: promoter for the E. coli lac operon
   5118..5140    +  protein_bind   lac operator (fragment): The lac repressor binds to the lac operator to inhibit transcription in E. coli. This inhibition can be relieved by adding lactose or isopropyl-β-D-thiogalactopyranoside (IPTG). lac repressor encoded by lacI
   5234..5259    -  CDS            bla(M) (fragment): β-lactamase lacking the signal sequence; bla(M); allows cytosolic expression of β-lactamase
   5433..5812    +  enhancer       CMV enhancer: human cytomegalovirus immediate early enhancer
   5814..6013    +  promoter       CMV promoter: human cytomegalovirus (CMV) immediate early promoter
   6081..6119    +  misc_feature   Ad SA (fragment): adenovirus major late transcript splice acceptor (Friedrich and Soriano, 1991)
   6152..6361    -  CDS            PTP (fragment): TERM_ADE02 - Experimental evidence at protein level: Swiss-Prot protein existence level 1. Protein covalently bound to the viral DNA that acts as a primer for viral genomic replication by DNA strand displacement. Assembles on the viral origin of replication in an initiation complex with viral polymerase, DBP, host NFIA and host POU2F1/OCT1. During initiation, the polymerase covalently couples the first dCTP with Ser- 580 of pTP. The terminal protein stimulates the template activity over 20 fold compared to protein-free templates. Neo-synthesized viral genomes are linked to two preterminal prot
   6392..6481    +  intron         chimeric intron (fragment): chimera between introns from adenovirus and immunoglobulin heavy chain genes
   6500..6546    +  CDS            IgH signal sequence (fragment): signal sequence from the mouse immunoglobulin heavy chain variable region
   6577..11334   +  CDS            DSCAML1 (fragment): DSCL1_HUMAN - Also known as DSCAM2, KIAA1132 From Homo sapiens (Human).
  11332..553     +  CDS            Cd4 (fragment) (across the origin): CD4_RAT - Experimental evidence at protein level: Swiss-Prot protein existence level 1. Integral membrane glycoprotein that plays an essential role in the immune response and serves multiple functions in responses against both external and internal offenses. In T-cells, functions primarily as a coreceptor for MHC class II molecule:peptide complex. The antigens presented by class II peptides are derived from extracellular proteins while class I peptides are derived from cytosolic proteins. Interacts simultaneously with the T-cell receptor (TCR) and the MHC class II presented by antigen presenti
>Addgene plasmid #73105 | DSCAML1-CD4d3+4-bio | depositor full sequence | sequence record 136982 | DSCAML1-CD4d3+4-bio sequence 11339 bps
GTCGACCTCCATCACGGCCTATAAGAGTGAGGGGGAGTCAGCGGAGTTCTCCTTCCCACTCAACCTTGGA
GAGGAAAGCCTGCAGGGAGAGTTGAGATGGAAGGCAGAGAAGGCTCCTTCTTCCCAGTCCTGGATCACCT
TCTCCCTAAAGAACCAAAAGGTGTCTGTGCAGAAGTCTACTAGCAACCCCAAGTTCCAGCTGTCCGAAAC
GCTCCCACTCACCCTTCAGATACCCCAGGTCTCCCTTCAGTTTGCTGGTTCTGGCAACCTGACCCTGACT
CTGGACAGAGGGATACTGTATCAGGAAGTGAACCTGGTGGTGATGAAAGTGACTCAGCCCGACAGCAACA
CTTTGACCTGTGAGGTGATGGGACCCACCTCACCCAAGATGAGACTGATCTTGAAGCAGGAGAATCAGGA
GGCCAGGGTCTCCAGGCAGGAGAAAGTGATTCAAGTGCAGGCCCCTGAAGCAGGGGTGTGGCAATGTCTA
CTGAGTGAAGGTGAAGAGGTCAAGATGGACTCCAAGATCCAGGTTTTATCCAAAGGGTTGAATTCCGGAT
CACTGCATCATATTCTGGATGCACAGAAAATGGTGTGGAATCATCGTTAAGTCTAGACACGTGATTAATT
AAGGATCCCCCGACCTCGACCTCTGGCTAATAAAGGAAATTTATTTTCATTGCAATAGTGTGTTGGAATT
TTTTGTGTCTCTCACTCGGAAGGACATATGGGAGGGCAAATCATTTGGTCGAGATCCCTCGGAGATCTCT
AGCTAGAGGATCGATCCCCGCCCCGGACGAACTAAACCTGACTACGACATCTCTGCCCCTTCTTCGCGGG
GCAGTGCATGTAATCCCTTCAGTTGGTTGGTACAACTTGCCAACTGGGCCCTGTTCCACATGTGACACGG
GGGGGGACCAAACACAAAGGGGTTCTCTGACTGTAGTTGACATCCTTATAAATGGATGTGCACATTTGCC
AACACTGAGTGGCTTTCATCCTGGAGCAGACTTTGCAGTCTGTGGACTGCAACACAACATTGCCTTTATG
TGTAACTCTTGGCTGAAGCTCTTACACCAATGCTGGGGGACATGTACCTCCCAGGGGCCCAGGAAGACTA
CGGGAGGCTACACCAACGTCAATCAGAGGGGCCTGTGTAGCTACCGATAAGCGGACCCTCAAGAGGGCAT
TAGCAATAGTGTTTATAAGGCCCCCTTGTTAACCCTAAACGGGTAGCATATGCTTCCCGGGTAGTAGTAT
ATACTATCCAGACTAACCCTAATTCAATAGCATATGTTACCCAACGGGAAGCATATGCTATCGAATTAGG
GTTAGTAAAAGGGTCCTAAGGAACAGCGATATCTCCCACCCCATGAGCTGTCACGGTTTTATTTACATGG
GGTCAGGATTCCACGAGGGTAGTGAACCATTTTAGTCACAAGGGCAGTGGCTGAAGATCAAGGAGCGGGC
AGTGAACTCTCCTGAATCTTCGCCTGCTTCTTCATTCTCCTTCGTTTAGCTAATAGAATAACTGCTGAGT
TGTGAACAGTAAGGTGTATGTGAGGTGCTCGAAAACAAGGTTTCAGGTGACGCCCCCAGAATAAAATTTG
GACGGGGGGTTCAGTGGTGGCATTGTGCTATGACACCAATATAACCCTCACAAACCCCTTGGGCAATAAA
TACTAGTGTAGGAATGAAACATTCTGAATATCTTTAACAATAGAAATCCATGGGGTGGGGACAAGCCGTA
AAGACTGGATGTCCATCTCACACGAATTTATGGCTATGGGCAACACATAATCCTAGTGCAATATGATACT
GGGGTTATTAAGATGTGTCCCAGGCAGGGACCAAGACAGGTGAACCATGTTGTTACACTCTATTTGTAAC
AAGGGGAAAGAGAGTGGACGCCGACAGCAGCGGACTCCACTGGTTGTCTCTAACACCCCCGAAAATTAAA
CGGGGCTCCACGCCAATGGGGCCCATAAACAAAGACAAGTGGCCACTCTTTTTTTTGAAATTGTGGAGTG
GGGGCACGCGTCAGCCCCCACACGCCGCCCTGCGGTTTTGGACTGTAAAATAAGGGTGTAATAACTTGGC
TGATTGTAACCCCGCTAACCACTGCGGTCAAACCACTTGCCCACAAAACCACTAATGGCACCCCGGGGAA
TACCTGCATAAGTAGGTGGGCGGGCCAAGATAGGGGCGCGATTGCTGCGATCTGGAGGACAAATTACACA
CACTTGCGCCTGAGCGCCAAGCACAGGGTTGTTGGTCCTCATATTCACGAGGTCGCTGAGAGCACGGTGG
GCTAATGTTGCCATGGGTAGCATATACTACCCAAATATCTGGATAGCATATGCTATCCTAATCTATATCT
GGGTAGCATAGGCTATCCTAATCTATATCTGGGTAGCATATGCTATCCTAATCTATATCTGGGTAGTATA
TGCTATCCTAATTTATATCTGGGTAGCATAGGCTATCCTAATCTATATCTGGGTAGCATATGCTATCCTA
ATCTATATCTGGGTAGTATATGCTATCCTAATCTGTATCCGGGTAGCATATGCTATCCTAATAGAGATTA
GGGTAGTATATGCTATCCTAATTTATATCTGGGTAGCATATACTACCCAAATATCTGGATAGCATATGCT
ATCCTAATCTATATCTGGGTAGCATATGCTATCCTAATCTATATCTGGGTAGCATAGGCTATCCTAATCT
ATATCTGGGTAGCATATGCTATCCTAATCTATATCTGGGTAGTATATGCTATCCTAATTTATATCTGGGT
AGCATAGGCTATCCTAATCTATATCTGGGTAGCATATGCTATCCTAATCTATATCTGGGTAGTATATGCT
ATCCTAATCTGTATCCGGGTAGCATATGCTATCCTCATGATAAGCTGTCAAACATGAGAATTTTCTTGAA
GACGAAAGGGCCTCGTGATACGCCTATTTTTATAGGTTAATGTCATGATAATAATGGTTTCTTAGACGTC
AGGTGGCACTTTTCGGGGAAATGTGCGCGGAACCCCTATTTGTTTATTTTTCTAAATACATTCAAATATG
TATCCGCTCATGAGACAATAACCCTGATAAATGCTTCAATAATATTGAAAAAGGAAGAGTATGAGTATTC
AACATTTCCGTGTCGCCCTTATTCCCTTTTTTGCGGCATTTTGCCTTCCTGTTTTTGCTCACCCAGAAAC
GCTGGTGAAAGTAAAAGATGCTGAAGATCAGTTGGGTGCACGAGTGGGTTACATCGAACTGGATCTCAAC
AGCGGTAAGATCCTTGAGAGTTTTCGCCCCGAAGAACGTTTTCCAATGATGAGCACTTTTAAAGTTCTGC
TATGTGGCGCGGTATTATCCCGTGTTGACGCCGGGCAAGAGCAACTCGGTCGCCGCATACACTATTCTCA
GAATGACTTGGTTGAGTACTCACCAGTCACAGAAAAGCATCTTACGGATGGCATGACAGTAAGAGAATTA
TGCAGTGCTGCCATAACCATGAGTGATAACACTGCGGCCAACTTACTTCTGACAACGATCGGAGGACCGA
AGGAGCTAACCGCTTTTTTGCACAACATGGGGGATCATGTAACTCGCCTTGATCGTTGGGAACCGGAGCT
GAATGAAGCCATACCAAACGACGAGCGTGACACCACGATGCCTGCAGCAATGGCAACAACGTTGCGCAAA
CTATTAACTGGCGAACTACTTACTCTAGCTTCCCGGCAACAATTAATAGACTGGATGGAGGCGGATAAAG
TTGCAGGACCACTTCTGCGCTCGGCCCTTCCGGCTGGCTGGTTTATTGCTGATAAATCTGGAGCCGGTGA
GCGTGGGTCTCGCGGTATCATTGCAGCACTGGGGCCAGATGGTAAGCCCTCCCGTATCGTAGTTATCTAC
ACGACGGGGAGTCAGGCAACTATGGATGAACGAAATAGACAGATCGCTGAGATAGGTGCCTCACTGATTA
AGCATTGGTAACTGTCAGACCAAGTTTACTCATATATACTTTAGATTGATTTAAAACTTCATTTTTAATT
TAAAAGGATCTAGGTGAAGATCCTTTTTGATAATCTCATGACCAAAATCCCTTAACGTGAGTTTTCGTTC
CACTGAGCGTCAGACCCCGTAGAAAAGATCAAAGGATCTTCTTGAGATCCTTTTTTTCTGCGCGTAATCT
GCTGCTTGCAAACAAAAAAACCACCGCTACCAGCGGTGGTTTGTTTGCCGGATCAAGAGCTACCAACTCT
TTTTCCGAAGGTAACTGGCTTCAGCAGAGCGCAGATACCAAATACTGTTCTTCTAGTGTAGCCGTAGTTA
GGCCACCACTTCAAGAACTCTGTAGCACCGCCTACATACCTCGCTCTGCTAATCCTGTTACCAGTGGCTG
CTGCCAGTGGCGATAAGTCGTGTCTTACCGGGTTGGACTCAAGACGATAGTTACCGGATAAGGCGCAGCG
GTCGGGCTGAACGGGGGGTTCGTGCACACAGCCCAGCTTGGAGCGAACGACCTACACCGAACTGAGATAC
CTACAGCGTGAGCTATGAGAAAGCGCCACGCTTCCCGAAGGGAGAAAGGCGGACAGGTATCCGGTAAGCG
GCAGGGTCGGAACAGGAGAGCGCACGAGGGAGCTTCCAGGGGGAAACGCCTGGTATCTTTATAGTCCTGT
CGGGTTTCGCCACCTCTGACTTGAGCGTCGATTTTTGTGATGCTCGTCAGGGGGGCGGAGCCTATGGAAA
AACGCCAGCAACGCGGCCTTTTTACGGTTCCTGGCCTTTTGCTGGCCTTTTGCTCACATGTTCTTTCCTG
CGTTATCCCCTGATTCTGTGGATAACCGTATTACCGCCTTTGAGTGAGCTGATACCGCTCGCCGCAGCCG
AACGACCGAGCGCAGCGAGTCAGTGAGCGAGGAAGCGGAAGAGCGCCCAATACGCAAACCGCCTCTCCCC
GCGCGTTGGCCGATTCATTAATGCAGCTGGCACGACAGGTTTCCCGACTGGAAAGCGGGCAGTGAGCGCA
ACGCAATTAATGTGAGTTAGCTCACTCATTAGGCACCCCAGGCTTTACACTTTATGCTTCCGGCTCGTAT
GTTGTGTGGAATTGTGAGCGGATAACAATTTCACACAGGAAACAGCTATGACCATGATTACGCCAAGCTC
TAGCTAGAGGTCGACCAATTCTCATGTTTGACAGCTTATCATCGCAGATCCGGGCAACGTTGTTGCCATT
GCTGCAGGCGCAGAACTGGTAGGTATGGAAGATCTATACATTGAATCAATATTGGCAATTAGCCATATTA
GTCATTGGTTATATAGCATAAATCAATATTGGCTATTGGCCATTGCATACGTTGTATCTATATCATAATA
TGTACATTTATATTGGCTCATGTCCAATATGACCGCCATGTTGACATTGATTATTGACTAGTTATTAATA
GTAATCAATTACGGGGTCATTAGTTCATAGCCCATATATGGAGTTCCGCGTTACATAACTTACGGTAAAT
GGCCCGCCTGGCTGACCGCCCAACGACCCCCGCCCATTGACGTCAATAATGACGTATGTTCCCATAGTAA
CGCCAATAGGGACTTTCCATTGACGTCAATGGGTGGAGTATTTACGGTAAACTGCCCACTTGGCAGTACA
TCAAGTGTATCATATGCCAAGTCCGCCCCCTATTGACGTCAATGACGGTAAATGGCCCGCCTGGCATTAT
GCCCAGTACATGACCTTACGGGACTTTCCTACTTGGCAGTACATCTACGTATTAGTCATCGCTATTACCA
TGGTGATGCGGTTTTGGCAGTACACCAATGGGCGTGGATAGCGGTTTGACTCACGGGGATTTCCAAGTCT
CCACCCCATTGACGTCAATGGGAGTTTGTTTTGGCACCAAAATCAACGGGACTTTCCAAAATGTCGTAAT
AACCCCGCCCCGTTGACGCAAATGGGCGGTAGGCGTGTACGGTGGGAGGTCTATATAAGCAGAGCTCGTT
TAGTGAACCGTCAGATCCTCACTCTCTTCCGCATCGCTGTCTGCGAGGGCCAGCTGTTGGGCTCGCGGTT
GAGGACAAACTCTTCGCGGTCTTTCCAGTACTCTTGGATCGGAAACCCGTCGGCCTCCGAACGGTACTCC
GCCACCGAGGGACCTGAGCGAGTCCGCATCGACCGGATCGGAAAACCTCTCGAGAAAGGCGTCTAACCAG
TCACAGTCGCAAGGTAGGCTGAGCACCGTGGCGGGCGGCAGCGGGTGGCGGTCGGGGTTGTTTCTGGCGG
AGGTGCTGCTGATGATGTAATTAAAGTAGGCGGTCTTGAGACGGCGGATGGTCGAGGTGAGGTGTGGCAG
GCTTGAGATCCAGCTGTTGGGGTGAGTACTCCCTCTCAAAAGCGGGCATTACTTCTGCGCTAAGATTGTC
AGTTTCCAAAAACGAGGAGGATTTGATATTCACCTGGCCCGATCTGGCCATACACTTGAGTGACAATGAC
ATCCACTTTGCCTTTCTCTCCACAGGTGTCCACTCCCAGGTCCAAGTTTAAACTGCGGCCGCCACCATGG
CCCTGGTCACCTTTCTGCTGCTGCTGGACAGCCTGCACAAGGCCAGACCCGAGGATGTGGGCACCAGCCT
GTACTTCGTGAACGACTCCCTGCAACAGGTCACCTTCAGCAGCAGCGTGGGCGTGGTGGTGCCTTGTCCT
GCCGCCGGATCTCCTTCTGCCGCCCTGCGGTGGTATCTGGCCACCGGCGACGACATCTACGACGTGCCCC
ACATCAGACACGTGCACGCCAACGGCACCCTGCAGCTGTACCCCTTCAGCCCCAGCGCCTTCAACAGCTT
CATCCACGACAACGACTACTTTTGCACCGCCGAGAACGCCGCTGGCAAGATCAGATCCCCCAACATCAGA
GTGAAGGCCGTGTTCCGGGAGCCTTACACCGTGCGGGTGGAGGACCAGCGGAGCATGAGAGGCAACGTGG
CCGTGTTCAAGTGCCTGATCCCCAGCAGCGTGCAGGAATACGTCAGCGTCGTCAGCTGGGAGAAGGACAC
CGTGTCCATCATCCCCGAGCACCGGTTCTTCATCACCTACCACGGCGGCCTGTACATCAGCGACGTGCAG
AAAGAGGACGCCCTGAGCACCTACCGGTGCATCACCAAGCACAAGTACAGCGGCGAGACAAGACAGAGCA
ACGGCGCCAGACTGAGCGTGACCGACCCCGCCGAGAGCATCCCTACCATCCTGGACGGCTTCCACAGCCA
GGAAGTGTGGGCCGGACACACCGTGGAGCTGCCTTGTACCGCCAGCGGCTACCCCATCCCCGCCATCAGA
TGGCTGAAGGACGGCAGACCCCTGCCTGCCGACAGCCGGTGGACCAAGAGAATCACCGGCCTGACCATCT
CCGACCTGAGAACCGAGGACAGCGGCACCTACATCTGCGAAGTGACCAACACCTTCGGATCTGCTGAGGC
CACAGGCATCCTGATGGTCATCGACCCCCTGCACGTGACCCTGACCCCCAAGAAGCTGAAAACCGGCATC
GGCAGCACCGTGATCCTGAGCTGTGCCCTGACCGGCAGCCCCGAGTTCACCATCCGGTGGTACAGAAACA
CCGAGCTGGTGCTGCCCGATGAGGCTATCTCTATCCGGGGCCTGAGCAACGAGACACTGCTGATCACCAG
CGCCCAGAAGTCTCATTCTGGCGCTTACCAGTGCTTCGCCACCAGAAAGGCCCAGACCGCCCAGGACTTC
GCCATCATTGCCCTGGAAGATGGCACCCCCCGGATCGTGTCCAGCTTCAGCGAGAAGGTGGTCAACCCCG
GCGAGCAGTTCTCTCTGATGTGCGCCGCCAAAGGCGCTCCTCCTCCTACCGTGACCTGGGCCCTGGACGA
TGAGCCTATCGTGCGGGACGGCAGCCACAGAACCAACCAGTACACCATGAGCGACGGCACCACCATCAGC
CACATGAACGTGACCGGCCCTCAGATCAGAGATGGCGGAGTGTATCGGTGTACCGCCAGAAATCTCGTGG
GCTCCGCCGAGTACCAGGCCAGAATCAACGTGCGCGGACCTCCCTCTATCCGGGCCATGCGGAATATCAC
CGCCGTGGCCGGCAGAGACACCCTGATCAACTGCAGAGTGATCGGCTACCCCTACTACAGCATCAAGTGG
TACAAGGATGCCCTGCTGCTGCCCGATAACCACAGACAGGTGGTGTTCGAGAACGGCACACTGAAGCTGA
CCGATGTGCAGAAAGGCATGGACGAGGGCGAGTACCTGTGCAGCGTGCTGATCCAGCCCCAGCTGTCCAT
CAGCCAGAGCGTGCATGTGGCCGTGAAGGTGCCCCCCCTGATTCAGCCCTTCGAGTTCCCCCCTGCCAGC
ATCGGCCAGCTGCTGTACATCCCCTGCGTGGTGTCCAGCGGCGACATGCCCATCCGGATCACCTGGCGCA
AGGACGGCCAGGTCATCATCAGCGGCAGCGGCGTGACCATCGAGAGCAAAGAATTCATGAGCAGCCTGCA
GATCAGCAGCGTGTCCCTGAAGCACAACGGCAACTACACCTGTATCGCCAGCAACGCTGCAGCTACCGTG
TCTCGGGAGAGACAGCTGATCGTGCGCGTGCCCCCCAGATTCGTGGTGCAGCCCAACAACCAGGACGGCA
TCTACGGCAAGGCCGGCGTGCTGAACTGCTCCGTGGACGGCTACCCCCCTCCCAAAGTGATGTGGAAGCA
CGCCAAGGGCAGCGGCAACCCCCAGCAGTACCACCCTGTGCCCCTGACAGGCCGGATCCAGATCCTGCCC
AACAGCTCCCTGCTGATCCGGCACGTGCTGGAAGAGGACATCGGCTACTACCTGTGCCAGGCCAGCAATG
GCGTGGGCACCGACATCAGCAAGAGCATGTTTCTGACCGTGAAGATCCCTGCCATGATCACCTCCCACCC
CAACACCACAATCGCCATCAAGGGCCACGCCAAAGAGCTGAACTGCACAGCCAGAGGCGAGCGGCCCATC
ATCATCAGATGGGAGAAAGGCGACACCGTGATCGACCCCGACAGAGTGATGAGATACGCCATTGCCACCA
AGGACAACGGCGACGAGGTGGTGTCCACCCTGAAGCTGAAGCCCGCCGACAGAGGCGACAGCGTGTTCTT
CAGCTGCCACGCCATCAACTCCTACGGCGAGGACAGAGGCCTGATCCAGCTGACCGTGCAGGAACCCCCC
GACCCCCCCGAGCTGGAAATCCGGGAAGTGAAGGCCCGGTCCATGAACCTGAGATGGACCCAGCGGTTCG
ACGGCAACAGCATCATCACCGGCTTCGACATCGAGTACAAGAACAAGAGCGACAGCTGGGACTTCAAGCA
GAGCACCCGGAACATCAGCCCCACCATCAACCAGGCCAACATCGTGGATCTGCACCCCGCCAGCGTGTAC
AGCATCCGGATGTACAGCTTCAACAAGATCGGCAGAAGCGAGCCCAGCAAAGAACTGACCATCAGCACCG
AGGAAGCCGCTCCAGACGGCCCTCCCATGGATGTGACCCTGCAGCCCGTGACCAGCCAGAGCATCCAGGT
CACATGGAAGGCCCCCAAGAAAGAACTGCAGAACGGCGTGATCCGGGGCTACCAGATCGGCTACAGAGAG
AACAGCCCCGGCAGCAACGGCCAGTACAGCATCGTGGAGATGAAGGCCACCGGGGACAGCGAGGTGTACA
CCCTGGACAACCTGAAGAAGTTCGCCCAGTACGGGGTGGTGGTGCAGGCCTTCAATAGAGCCGGCACCGG
CCCTAGCAGCAGCGAGATCAACGCCACCACCCTCGAGGATGTCCCTAGCCAGCCTCCTGAAAATGTGCGG
GCCCTGTCTATCACTAGCGACGTGGCTGTCATCTCTTGGAGCGAGCCCCCCAGAAGCACACTGAACGGCG
TCCTGAAGGGCTACAGAGTGATCTTCTGGTCCCTGTACGTGGATGGCGAGTGGGGCGAGATGCAGAACAT
CACAACTACTCGGGAGAGAGTGGAGCTGCGGGGCATGGAAAAGTTCACCAACTACAGCGTCCAGGTGCTG
GCCTACACACAGGCCGGCGACGGCGTGAGAAGCTCCGTGCTGTACATTCAGACCAAAGAAGATGTGCCTG
GCCCCCCTGCCGGAATCAAGGCCGTGCCTAGCAGCGCCAGCTCTGTGGTGGTGTCCTGGCTGCCCCCCAC
CAAGCCCAATGGCGTGATCAGAAAGTACACCATCTTTTGCAGCAGCCCTGGCTCTGGCCAGCCTGCCCCC
AGCGAGTACGAGACAAGCCCCGAGCAGCTGTTCTACCGGATCGCCCACCTGAACCGGGGCCAGCAGTATC
TGCTGTGGGTGGCCGCCGTGACAAGCGCCGGCAGAGGCAACTCCAGCGAGAAAGTGACAATCGAGCCTGC
TGGAAAGGCCCCTGCCAAGATCATCAGCTTTGGCGGCACCGTGACCACCCCCTGGATGAAGGACGTGCGG
CTGCCCTGCAATAGCGTGGGCGATCCCGCCCCTGCCGTGAAGTGGACCAAGGACTCCGAGGATAGCGCCA
TCCCCGTGTCCATGGACGGCCACCGGCTGATCCACACCAATGGCACACTGCTGCTGAGAGCCGTGAAGGC
CGAGGATTCCGGCTACTACACATGCACCGCCACCAACACCGGCGGCTTCGATACCATCATCGTGAATCTG
CTCGTCCAGGTCCCACCTGATCAGCCCAGACTGACCGTGTCCAAGACCTCTGCTTCTAGCATCACCCTGA
CCTGGATCCCCGGCGATAACGGCGGCTCTAGCATCAGAGGATTCGTCCTGCAGTACAGCGTGGACAACAG
CGAGGAATGGAAGGACGTGTTCATCAGCAGCTCCGAGCGGAGCTTCAAGCTGGACTCCCTGAAGTGCGGC
ACCTGGTACAAAGTGAAGCTGGCCGCCAAGAATTCCGTGGGCAGCGGCCGGATCAGCGAGATTATCGAGG
CCAAGACCCACGGCAGAGAGCCCAGCTTCTCCAAGGACCAGCACCTGTTCACCCACATCAACAGCACCCA
CGCCCGGCTGAATCTGCAGGGCTGGAACAACGGCGGCTGTCCTATCACCGCCATCGTGCTGGAATACCGG
CCTAAGGGCACATGGGCCTGGCAGGGCCTGAGAGCCAATAGCAGCGGCGAGGTGTTCCTGACCGAGCTGC
GGGAGGCCACTTGGTACGAGCTGCGGATGAGAGCCTGCAATTCCGCCGGCTGCGGCAACGAAACCGCCCA
GTTCGCCACCCTGGACTACGATGGCAGCACCATCCCCCCTATCAAGAGCGCCCAGGGCGAGGGCGCGCC
