>Addgene plasmid #73105 | DSCAML1-CD4d3+4-bio | addgene partial sequence | sequence record 140385 | rb_glob_PA_term-R 5'-CCCATATGTCCTTCCGAGTG-3'
AATTTCCTTTATTAGCCAGAGGTCGAGGTCGGGGGATCCTTAATTAATCACGTGTCTAGACTTAACGATG
ATTCCACACCATTTTCTGTGCATCCAGAATATGATGCAGTGATCCGGAATTCAACCCTTTGGATAAAACC
TGGATCTTGGAGTCCATCTTGACCTCTTCACCTTCACTCAGTAGACATTGCCACACCCCTGCTTCAGGGG
CCTGCACTTGAATCACTTTCTCCTGCCTGGAGACCCTGGCCTCCTGATTNNCCTGCTTCAAGATCAGTCT
CATCTTGGGTGAGGTGGGTCCCATCACCTCACAGGTCAAAGTGTTGCTGTCGGGCTGAGTCACTTTCATC
ACCACCAGGTTCACTTCCTGATACAGTATCCCTCTGTCCAGAGTCAGGGTCAGGTTGCCAGAACCAGCAA
ACTGAAGGGAGACCTGGGGTATCTGAAGGGTGAGTGGGAGCGTTTCGGACAGCTGGAACTTGGGGTTGCT
AGTAGACTTCTGCACAGACACCTTTTGGTTCTTTAGGGAGAAGGTGATCCAGGACTGGGAAGAAGGAGCC
TTCTCTGCCTTCCATCTCAACTCTCCCTGCAGGCTTTCCTCTCCAAGGTTGAGTGGGAAGGAGAACTCCG
CTGACTCCCCCTCACTCTTATAGGCCGTGATGGAGGTCGACGGCGCGCCCTCGCCCTGGGCGCTCTTGAT
AGGGGGGATGGTGCTGCCATCGTAGTCCAGGGTGGCGAACTGGGCGGTTTCGTTGCCGCAGCCGGCGGAA
TTGCAGGCTCTCATCCGCAGCTCGTACCAAGTGGCCTCCCGCAGCTCGGTCAGGAACACCTCGCCGCTGC
TATGG
