>Addgene plasmid #73105 | DSCAML1-CD4d3+4-bio | addgene partial sequence | sequence record 140655 | pMT2-F 5'-TTGCCTTTCTCTCCACAGGT-3'
GCCGCCACCATGGCCCTGGTCACCTTTCTGCTGCTGCTGGACAGCCTGCACAAGGCCAGACCCGAGGATG
TGGGCACCAGCCTGTACTTCGTGAACGACTCCCTGCAACAGGTCACCTTCAGCAGCAGCGTGGGCGTGGT
GGTGCCTTGTCCTGCCGCCGGATCTCCTTCTGCCGCCCTGCGGTGGTATCTGGCCACCGGCGACGACATC
TACGACGTGCCCCACATCAGACACGTGCACGCCAACGGCACCCTGCAGCTGTACCCCTTCAGCCCCAGCG
CCTTCAACAGCTTCATCCACGACAACGACTACTTTTGCACCGCCGAGAACGCCGCTGGCAAGATCAGATC
CCCCAACATCAGAGTGAAGGCCGTGTTCCGGGAGCCTTACACCGTGCGGGTGGAGGACCAGCGGAGCATG
AGAGGCAACGTGGCCGTGTTCAAGTGCCTGATCCCCAGCAGCGTGCAGGAATACGTCAGCGTCGTCAGCT
GGGAGAAGGACACCGTGTCCATCATCCCCGAGCACCGGTTCTTCATCACCTACCACGGCGGCCTGTACAT
CAGCGACGTGCAGAAAGAGGACGCCCTGAGCACCTACCGGTGCATCACCAAGCACAAGTACAGCGGCGAG
ACAAGACAGAGCAACGGCGCCAGACTGAGCGTGACCGACCCCGCCGAGAGCATCCCTAC
